>Addgene plasmid #38978 | FH | depositor partial sequence | sequence record 49036 | FH sequence 1488 bps
ATGCACCATCATCATCATCATTCTTCTGGTGTAGATCTGGGTACCGAGAACCTGTACTTCCAATCCATGA
TGGCAAGCCAAAATTCCTTCCGGATAGAATATGATACCTTTGGTGAACTAAAGGTGCCAAATGATAAGTA
TTATGGCGCCCAGACCGTGAGATCTACGATGAACTTTAAGATTGGAGGTGTGACAGAACGCATGCCAACC
CCAGTTATTAAAGCTTTTGGCATCTTGAAGCGAGCGGCCGCTGAAGTAAACCAGGATTATGGTCTTGATC
CAAAGATTGCTAATGCAATAATGAAGGCAGCAGATGAGGTAGCTGAAGGTAAATTAAATGATCATTTTCC
TCTCGTGGTATGGCAGACTGGATCAGGAACTCAGACAAATATGAATGTAAATGAAGTCATTAGCAATAGA
GCAATTGAAATGTTAGGAGGTGAACTTGGCAGCAAGATACCTGTGCATCCCAACGATCATGTTAATAAAA
GCCAGAGCTCAAATGATACTTTTCCCACAGCAATGCACATTGCTGCTGCAATAGAAGTTCATGAAGTACT
GTTACCAGGACTACAGAAGTTACATGATGCTCTTGATGCAAAATCCAAAGAGTTTGCACAGATCATCAAG
ATTGGACGTACTCATACTCAGGATGCTGTTCCACTTACTCTTGGGCAGGAATTTAGTGGTTATGTTCAAC
AAGTAAAATATGCAATGACAAGAATAAAAGCTGCCATGCCAAGAATCTATGAGCTCGCAGCTGGAGGCAC
TGCTGTTGGTACAGGTTTAAATACTAGAATTGGCTTTGCAGAAAAGGTTGCTGCAAAAGTGGCTGCACTT
ACAGGCTTGCCTTTTGTCACTGCTCCGAATAAATTTGAAGCTCTGGCTGCTCATGACGCTCTGGTTGAGC
TCAGTGGAGCCATGAACACTACTGCCTGCAGTCTGATGAAGATAGCAAATGATATTCGATTTTTGGGTTC
TGGTCCTCGGTCAGGTCTGGGAGAATTGATCTTGCCTGAAAATGAACCAGGAAGCAGTATCATGCCAGGC
AAGGTGAACCCTACTCAGTGTGAAGCAATGACCATGGTTGCAGCCCAAGTCATGGGGAACCATGTTGCTG
TCACTGTCGGAGGCAGCAATGGACATTTTGAGTTGAATGTTTTCAAGCCAATGATGATTAAAAATGTGTT
ACACTCAGCCAGGCTGCTGGGGGATGCTTCAGTTTCCTTTACAGAAAACTGCGTGGTGGGAATCCAGGCC
AATACAGAAAGGATCAACAAGCTGATGAATGAGTCTCTAATGTTGGTGACAGCTCTCAATCCTCATATAG
GGTATGACAAGGCAGCAAAGATTGCTAAGACAGCACACAAAAATGGATCAACCTTAAAGGAAACTGCTAT
CGAACTTGGCTATCTCACAGCAGAGCAGTTTGACGAATGGGTAAAACCTAAGGACATGCTGGGTCCAAAG
TGACAGTAAAGGTGGATA
