>Addgene plasmid #38978 | FH | addgene partial sequence | sequence record 52790 | pBRrevBam_primer
GCCACGATGCGTCCGGCGTAGAGGATCGAGATCTCGATCCCGCGAAATTAATACGACTCACTATAGGGGA
ATTGTGAGCGGATAACAATTCCCCTCTAGAAATAATTTTGTTTAACTTTAAGAAGGAGATATACATATGC
ACCATCATCATCATCATTCTTCTGGTGTAGATCTGGGTACCGAGAACCTGTACTTCCAATCCATGATGGC
AAGCCAAAATTCCTTCCGGATAGAATATGATACCTTTGGTGAACTAAAGGTGCCAAATGATAAGTATTAT
GGCGCCCAGACCGTGAGATCTACGATGAACTTTAAGATTGGAGGTGTGACAGAACGCATGCCAACCCCAG
TTATTAAAGCTTTTGGCATCTTGAAGCGAGCGGCCGCTGAAGTAAACCAGGATTATGGTCTTGATCCAAA
GATTGCTAATGCAATAATGAAGGCAGCAGATGAGGTAGCTGAAGGTAAATTAAATGATCATTTTCCTCTC
GTGGTATGGCAGACTGGATCAGGAACTCAGACAAATATGAATGTAAATGAAGTCATTAGCAATAGAGCAA
TTGAAATGTTAGGAGGTGAACTTGGCAGCAAGATACCTGTGCATCCCAACGATCATGTTAATAAAAGCCA
GAGCTCAAATGATACTTTTCCCACAGCAATGCACATTGCTGCTGCAATAGAAGTTCATGAAGTACTGTTA
CCAGGACTACAGAAGTTACATGATGCTCTTGATGCAAAATCCAAAGAGTTTGCACAGATCATCAAGATTG
GACGTACTCATACTCAGGATGCTGTTCCACTTACTCTTGGGCAGGAATTTAGTGGTTATGTTCAACAAGT
AAAATATGCAATGACAAGAATAAAAGCTGCCATGCCAAGAATCTATGAGCTCGCAGCTGGAGGCACTGCT
