[The description below was written by a language model from this plasmid's Addgene catalogue record.]
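Description:
FH is a bacterial expression plasmid built on the pNIC28-Bsa4 backbone from the SGC, a vector designed for ligation-independent cloning of targets for recombinant protein production in E. coli. It is selected with kanamycin and is recorded as low copy. The record does not state the origin of replication or name the promoter. However, the listed sequencing primers, T7 at the 5′ end and T7-term at the 3′ end, indicate that the insert sits between a T7 promoter and a T7 terminator. Expression would therefore rely on a host strain that supplies T7 RNA polymerase, while the listed Mach1 strain serves for propagation only.

The insert is a 1488 bp fragment of human FH, encoding fumarate hydratase (annotated as the precursor form), the enzyme that interconverts fumarate and malate in the tricarboxylic acid cycle. The coding sequence is fused at its N terminus to a His tag followed by a TEV protease recognition site. This arrangement allows the protein to be captured by immobilised metal affinity chromatography, after which the tag can be cleaved off to leave near-native protein. The record cautions that the insert may not be the full open reading frame, which is typical of constructs whose boundaries are trimmed to improve solubility or crystallisation, but the exact boundaries are not given.

The stated purpose is bacterial expression for structure determination, and an associated Protein Data Bank entry is noted among the insert's alternative names. The plasmid is thus suited to producing purified human fumarate hydratase for crystallography and for related biochemical or biophysical studies.
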