Addgene plasmid #38978: FH
Purpose: Bacterial expression for structure determination; may not be full ORF
Depositing lab: Nicola Burgess-Brown. Depositing organization: University of Oxford.
Backbone
  Vector backbone: pNIC28-Bsa4
  Backbone manufacturer: SGC
  Vector type: Bacterial Expression
Growth in bacteria
  Bacterial resistance: Kanamycin, 50 μg/mL
  Growth temperature: 37°C
  Growth strain: Mach1
  Copy number: Low Copy
Gene/Insert
  Gene/Insert name: FH (alt names: fumarate hydratase precursor; PDB:3E04)
  Species: H. sapiens (human)
  Insert size (bp): 1488
  GenBank ID: fumarate hydratase precursor
  Entrez Gene: FH (a.k.a. FMRD, HLRCC, HsFH, LRCC, MCL, MCUL1)
  Tag / fusion protein: His Tev (N terminal on insert)
  Cloning method: Ligation Independent Cloning
  Sequencing primers: 5′ T7; 3′ T7-term
Terms and licenses: Academic/Nonprofit Terms; Industry Terms: Not Available to Industry
How to cite: FH was a gift from Nicola Burgess-Brown (Addgene plasmid # 38978 ; http://n2t.net/addgene:38978 ; RRID:Addgene_38978)
